>Addgene plasmid #101725 | pCSN061 | depositor full sequence | sequence record 192023 | pCSN061 sequence 11742 bps
TCGCGCGTTTCGGTGATGACGGTGAAAACCTCTGACACATGCAGCTCCCGGAGACGGTCACAGCTTGTCT
GTAAGCGGATGCCGGGAGCAGACAAGCCCGTCAGGGCGCGTCAGCGGGTGTTGGCGGGTGTCGGGGCTGG
CTTAACTATGCGGCATCAGAGCAGATTGTACTGAGAGTGCACCATAAACGACATTACTATATATATAATA
TAGGAAGCATTTAATAGACAGCATCGTAATATATGTGTACTTTGCAGTTATGACGCCAGATGGCAGTAGT
GGAAGATATTCTTTATTGAAAAATAGCTTGTCACCTTACGTACAATCTTGATCCGGAGCTTTTCTTTTTT
TGCCGATTAAGAATTAATTCGGTCGAAAAAAGAAAAGGAGAGGGCCAAGAGGGAGGGCATTGGTGACTAT
TGAGCACGTGAGTATACGTGATTAAGCACACAAAGGCAGCTTGGAGTATGTCTGTTATTAATTTCACAGG
TAGTTCTGGTCCATTGGTGAAAGTTTGCGGCTTGCAGAGCACAGAGGCCGCAGAATGTGCTCTAGATTCC
GATGCTGACTTGCTGGGTATTATATGTGTGCCCAATAGAAAGAGAACAATTGACCCGGTTATTGCAAGGA
AAATTTCAAGTCTTGTAAAAGCATATAAAAATAGTTCAGGCACTCCGAAATACTTGGTTGGCGTGTTTCG
TAATCAACCTAAGGAGGATGTTTTGGCTCTGGTCAATGATTACGGCATTGATATCGTCCAACTGCATGGA
GATGAGTCGTGGCAAGAATACCAAGAGTTCCTCGGTTTGCCAGTTATTAAAAGACTCGTATTTCCAAAAG
ACTGCAACATACTACTCAGTGCAGCTTCACAGAAACCTCATTCGTTTATTCCCTTGTTTGATTCAGAAGC
AGGTGGGACAGGTGAACTTTTGGATTGGAACTCGATTTCTGACTGGGTTGGAAGGCAAGAGAGCCCCGAA
AGCTTACATTTTATGTTAGCTGGTGGACTGACGCCAGAAAATGTTGGTGATGCGCTTAGATTAAATGGCG
TTATTGGTGTTGATGTAAGCGGAGGTGTGGAGACAAATGGTGTAAAAGACTCTAACAAAATAGCAAATTT
CGTCAAAAATGCTAAGAAATAGGTTATTACTGAGTAGTATTTATTTAAGTATTGTTTGTGCACTTGCCTA
TGCGGTGTGAAATACCGCACAGATGCGTAAGGAGAAAATACCGCATCAGGAAATTGTAAACGTTAATATT
TTGTTAAAATTCGCGTTAAATTTTTGTTAAATCAGCTCATTTTTTAACCAATAGGCCGAAATCGGCAAAA
TCCCTTATAAATCAAAAGAATAGACCGAGATAGGGT
[37 nt withheld, positions 1367-1403]
AAAGAACGTGGACTCCAACGTCAAAGG
[49 nt withheld, positions 1431-1479]
T
[91 nt withheld, positions 1481-1571]
G
[124 nt withheld, positions 1573-1696]
CGCGCCATTCGCCATTCAGGCTGCGCAACTGTTGGGAAGGGCGATCGGTGCGGGCCTCTTCGCTATTACG
CCAGCTGGCGAAAGGGGGATGTGCTGCAAGGCGATTAAGTTGGGTAACGCCAGGGTTTTCCCAGTCACGA
CGTTGTAAAACGACGGCCAGTGAGCGCGCGTAATACGACTCACTATAGGGCGAATTGGGTACCTTTTCTT
TTTTTGCGGTCACCCCCATGTGGCGGGGAGGCAGAGGAGTAGGTAGAGCAACGAATCCTACTATTTATCC
AAATTAGTCTAGGAACTCTTTTTCTAGATTTTTTAGATTTGAGGGCAAGCGCTGTTAACGACTCAGAAAT
GTAAGCACTACGGAGTAGAACGAGAAATCCGCCATAGGTGGAAATCCTAGCAAAATCTTGCTTACCCTAG
CTAGCCTCAGGTAAGCTAGCCTTAGCCTGTCAAATTTTTTTCAAAATTTGGTAAGTTTCTACTAGCAAAG
CAAACACGGTTCAACAAACCGAAAACTCCACTCATTATACGTGGAAACCGAAACAAAAAAACAAAAACCA
AAATACTCGCCAATGAGAAAGTTGCTGCGTTTCTACTTTCGAGGAAGAGGAACTGAGAGGATTGACTACG
AAAGGGGCAAAAACGAGTCGTATTCTCCCATTATTGTCTGCTACCACGCGGTCTAGTAGAATAAGCAACC
AGTCAACGCTAAGACAGGTAATCAAAATACCAGTCTGCTGGCTACGGGCTAGTTTTTACCTCTTTTAGAA
CCCACTGTAAAAGTCCGTTGTAAAGCCCGTTCTCACTGTTGGCGTTTTTTTTTTTTTGGTTTAGTTTCTT
ATTTTTCATTTTTTTCTTTCATGACCAAAAACAAACAAATCTCGCGATTTGTACTGCGGCCACTGGGGCG
TGGCCAAAAAAATGACAAATTTAGAAACCTTAGTTTCTGATTTTTCCTGTTATGAGGAGATATGATAAAA
AATATTACTGCTTTATTGTTTTTTTTTTATCTACTGAAATAGAGAAACTTACCCAAGGAGGAGGCAAAAA
AAAGAGTATATATACAGCAGCTACCATTCAGATTTTAATATATTCTTTTCTCTTCTTCTACACTATTATT
ATAATAATTTTACTATATTCATTTTTAGCTTAAAACCTCATAGAATATTATTCTTCAGTCACTCGCTTAA
ATACTTATCAAAAATGGACAAGAAATACTCTATTGGTTTGGATATCGGGACCAACTCCGTCGGTTGGGCT
GTCATCACCGACGAATACAAGGTTCCATCCAAGAAATTCAAGGTCTTGGGTAACACTGACAGACACTCTA
TCAAGAAGAATTTGATCGGTGCTTTGTTGTTCGACTCCGGTGAAACCGCTGAAGCTACCAGATTGAAGCG
TACCGCTCGTCGTAGATACACTAGACGTAAAAACCGTATTTGTTACTTGCAAGAAATCTTTTCTAACGAA
ATGGCCAAGGTTGACGACTCTTTCTTCCACAGATTGGAAGAATCTTTCTTGGTTGAAGAAGACAAGAAGC
ACGAAAGACATCCAATCTTCGGTAACATCGTTGACGAAGTTGCTTACCACGAAAAATACCCTACCATCTA
CCATTTGAGAAAGAAGTTGGTCGATTCCACCGACAAGGCTGATTTGAGATTGATCTATTTGGCCTTGGCT
CACATGATCAAGTTCAGAGGTCACTTCTTGATTGAAGGTGACTTGAACCCAGACAACTCTGACGTCGACA
AATTGTTCATCCAATTGGTCCAAACCTACAACCAATTATTCGAGGAAAACCCAATTAACGCTTCTGGTGT
TGATGCTAAGGCCATCTTATCTGCCCGTTTGTCCAAGTCTAGACGTTTGGAAAACTTGATTGCTCAATTG
CCTGGTGAAAAGAAAAACGGTTTGTTCGGTAACTTGATCGCTTTGTCCTTGGGTTTGACCCCAAACTTCA
AGTCCAACTTCGACTTGGCTGAAGATGCCAAGTTGCAATTGTCCAAGGACACCTACGACGACGACTTAGA
CAACTTGTTGGCTCAAATCGGTGACCAATACGCCGACTTGTTCTTGGCTGCCAAAAACTTATCTGACGCT
ATCTTGTTGTCTGACATCTTGAGAGTTAACACTGAAATTACCAAGGCTCCATTGTCTGCTTCTATGATCA
AAAGATACGACGAACACCACCAAGATCTGACTTTGTTGAAGGCTTTGGTTAGACAACAATTGCCAGAAAA
GTACAAGGAAATCTTCTTCGACCAATCCAAAAATGGTTACGCCGGTTACATTGACGGTGGTGCTTCTCAG
GAAGAATTCTACAAGTTCATCAAGCCAATTTTGGAAAAGATGGATGGTACTGAAGAATTATTGGTTAAGT
TGAACAGAGAAGACTTATTGAGAAAGCAACGTACCTTCGATAACGGTTCTATCCCACACCAAATCCACTT
GGGTGAATTGCACGCCATTTTGAGAAGACAGGAAGATTTCTATCCATTCCTAAAGGACAACAGAGAAAAG
ATCGAAAAGATCTTAACTTTCAGAATCCCATACTACGTCGGTCCATTGGCCAGAGGTAATTCTAGATTCG
CTTGGATGACCAGAAAGTCTGAAGAAACCATCACCCCATGGAACTTCGAAGAAGTCGTCGACAAGGGTGC
TTCTGCCCAATCTTTCATCGAAAGAATGACCAACTTTGATAAGAACTTGCCAAACGAGAAGGTCTTGCCA
AAGCACTCTTTGTTGTACGAATACTTCACCGTCTACAACGAATTAACCAAGGTTAAATACGTTACTGAAG
GTATGAGAAAGCCAGCTTTCCTATCCGGTGAACAAAAGAAGGCTATTGTTGACTTGTTGTTTAAGACCAA
CAGAAAGGTCACTGTTAAGCAATTGAAGGAAGACTACTTCAAGAAGATTGAATGTTTCGATTCCGTCGAA
ATCTCCGGTGTTGAAGACCGTTTCAATGCTTCTTTGGGCACCTACCACGATTTGTTAAAGATCATCAAGG
ACAAGGACTTTTTAGATAACGAAGAAAACGAAGACATCTTGGAAGATATCGTTTTGACCTTGACTCTTTT
CGAGGACAGAGAAATGATTGAAGAGAGATTGAAGACCTACGCTCACTTGTTCGACGATAAAGTTATGAAG
CAACTAAAGAGAAGAAGATACACTGGTTGGGGTAGATTGTCCAGAAAGTTGATTAACGGTATCAGAGACA
AGCAATCCGGTAAGACTATTTTAGACTTTTTGAAATCCGATGGTTTCGCTAACAGAAACTTTATGCAATT
GATTCACGACGATTCTTTGACTTTCAAGGAAGACATTCAAAAAGCCCAAGTCTCTGGTCAAGGTGATTCT
TTGCACGAACACATCGCTAACTTGGCTGGTTCTCCAGCTATTAAGAAGGGTATCTTACAAACCGTCAAGG
TCGTTGATGAATTGGTCAAAGTCATGGGTAGACACAAGCCAGAAAATATTGTCATCGAAATGGCTAGAGA
AAACCAAACTACTCAAAAGGGTCAAAAGAACTCTAGAGAACGTATGAAGAGAATTGAAGAAGGTATCAAG
GAGTTGGGTTCTCAAATTTTGAAAGAACACCCAGTCGAAAACACTCAATTACAAAACGAAAAGCTATACT
TGTACTACTTGCAAAACGGTCGTGACATGTACGTCGACCAAGAATTGGATATCAACAGATTGTCTGACTA
CGATGTCGATCATATCGTCCCACAATCGTTCTTGAAGGACGATTCCATTGACAACAAAGTTTTGACTAGA
TCTGACAAGAACAGAGGTAAGTCTGATAACGTTCCATCTGAAGAAGTTGTTAAGAAGATGAAGAACTACT
GGAGACAATTGTTGAATGCTAAGTTGATCACTCAAAGAAAGTTCGACAACTTGACCAAGGCTGAAAGAGG
TGGTTTGTCCGAATTGGACAAAGCCGGTTTCATCAAGAGACAATTAGTCGAAACTAGACAAATCACCAAG
CATGTTGCTCAAATCTTGGATTCCAGAATGAACACTAAGTACGATGAAAACGACAAACTAATTAGAGAAG
TTAAGGTCATCACTTTGAAGTCTAAGTTGGTTTCTGACTTCAGAAAGGACTTCCAATTTTACAAGGTCAG
AGAAATCAACAACTACCATCACGCTCACGATGCCTACTTGAACGCTGTTGTCGGTACTGCCTTAATCAAA
AAGTACCCAAAGTTGGAATCTGAATTCGTTTACGGTGACTACAAGGTTTACGATGTTAGAAAGATGATCG
CCAAGTCTGAACAAGAAATTGGTAAGGCCACTGCTAAGTACTTCTTCTACTCTAACATCATGAACTTTTT
CAAGACTGAAATCACTTTAGCTAACGGTGAAATTAGAAAGCGTCCATTGATTGAAACCAATGGTGAAACT
GGTGAAATTGTCTGGGACAAGGGTAGAGATTTCGCTACCGTCAGAAAGGTTTTGTCTATGCCACAAGTTA
ACATCGTCAAGAAGACTGAAGTTCAAACTGGTGGTTTCTCTAAGGAATCCATTTTGCCAAAGAGAAACTC
TGACAAGTTGATTGCTAGAAAGAAGGACTGGGATCCTAAGAAGTACGGTGGTTTCGACTCTCCAACTGTT
GCTTACTCCGTTTTGGTCGTTGCTAAGGTTGAAAAGGGTAAGTCTAAGAAGTTGAAGTCTGTTAAGGAAT
TGTTGGGTATCACCATCATGGAAAGATCCTCCTTCGAAAAGAACCCAATCGACTTTTTGGAAGCTAAGGG
TTACAAGGAAGTCAAGAAGGATTTGATCATTAAGTTACCAAAATACTCCTTGTTCGAATTGGAAAACGGT
AGAAAGAGAATGTTGGCCTCCGCTGGTGAACTACAAAAAGGTAACGAATTGGCTTTACCATCTAAGTACG
TTAACTTCTTGTACTTGGCTTCCCACTACGAAAAGTTGAAAGGTTCCCCAGAAGACAACGAACAAAAGCA
ATTGTTTGTTGAACAACACAAGCACTACTTGGATGAAATTATTGAACAAATCTCCGAATTCTCCAAGAGA
GTCATTTTGGCTGATGCTAACTTAGATAAGGTTTTATCCGCTTACAACAAGCACAGAGACAAACCAATCA
GAGAACAAGCTGAAAACATCATTCATTTGTTCACTTTAACCAACTTGGGTGCTCCAGCTGCTTTCAAATA
CTTCGACACTACCATTGACAGAAAGAGATACACTTCCACCAAAGAAGTTTTAGATGCTACTTTGATTCAC
CAATCTATTACCGGTTTGTACGAAACCAGAATTGACTTGTCTCAATTGGGTGGTGATTCCAGAGCTGATC
CAAAGAAGAAGAGAAAGGTGTAAAGGAGTTAAAGGCAAAGTTTTCTTTTCTAGAGCCGTTCCCACAAATA
ATTATACGTATATGCTTCTTTTCGTTTACTATATATCTATATTTACAAGCCTTTATTCACTGATGCAATT
TGTTTCCAAATACTTTTTTGGAGATCTCATAACTAGATATCATGATGGCGCAACTTGGCGCTATCTTAAT
TACTCTGGCTGCCAGGCCCGTGTAGAGGGCCGCAAGACCTTCTGTACGCCATATAGTCTCTAAGAACTTG
AACAAGTTTCTAGACCTATTGCCGCCTTTCGGATCGCTATTGTTGCGGCCGCCAGCTGAAGCTTCGTACG
CTGCAGGTCGACGAATTCTACCGTTCGTATAATGTATGCTATACGAAGTTATAGATCTGTTTAGCTTGCC
TCGTCCCCGCCGGGTCACCCGGCCAGCGACATGGAGGCCCAGAATACCCTCCTTGACAGTCTTGACGTGC
GCAGCTCAGGGGCATGATGTGACTGTCGCCCGTACATTTAGCCCATACATCCCCATGTATAATCATTTGC
ATCCATACATTTTGATGGCCGCACGGCGCGAAGCAAAAATTACGGCTCCTCGCTGCAGACCTGCGAGCAG
GGAAACGCTCCCCTCACAGACGCGTTGAATTGTCCCCACGCCGCGCCCCTGTAGAGAAATATAAAAGGTT
AGGATTTGCCACTGAGGTTCTTCTTTCATATACTTCCTTTTAAAATCTTGCTAGGATACAGTTCTCACAT
CACATCCGAACATAAACAACCATGGGTAAGGAAAAGACTCACGTTTCGAGGCCGCGATTAAATTCCAACA
TGGATGCTGATTTATATGGGTATAAATGGGCTCGCGATAATGTCGGGCAATCAGGTGCGACAATCTATCG
ATTGTATGGGAAGCCCGATGCGCCAGAGTTGTTTCTGAAACATGGCAAAGGTAGCGTTGCCAATGATGTT
ACAGATGAGATGGTCAGACTAAACTGGCTGACGGAATTTATGCCTCTTCCGACCATCAAGCATTTTATCC
GTACTCCTGATGATGCATGGTTACTCACCACTGCGATCCCCGGCAAAACAGCATTCCAGGTATTAGAAGA
ATATCCTGATTCAGGTGAAAATATTGTTGATGCGCTGGCAGTGTTCCTGCGCCGGTTGCATTCGATTCCT
GTTTGTAATTGTCCTTTTAACAGCGATCGCGTATTTCGTCTCGCTCAGGCGCAATCACGAATGAATAACG
GTTTGGTTGATGCGAGTGATTTTGATGACGAGCGTAATGGCTGGCCTGTTGAACAAGTCTGGAAAGAAAT
GCATAAGCTTTTGCCATTCTCACCGGATTCAGTCGTCACTCATGGTGATTTCTCACTTGATAACCTTATT
TTTGACGAGGGGAAATTAATAGGTTGTATTGATGTTGGACGAGTCGGAATCGCAGACCGATACCAGGATC
TTGCCATCCTATGGAACTGCCTCGGTGAGTTTTCTCCTTCATTACAGAAACGGCTTTTTCAAAAATATGG
TATTGATAATCCTGATATGAATAAATTGCAGTTTCATTTGATGCTCGATGAGTTTTTCTAATCAGTACTG
ACAATAAAAAGATTCTTGTTTTCAAGAACTTGTCATTTGTATAGTTTTTTTATATTGTAGTTGTTCTATT
TTAATCAAATGTTAGCGTGATTTATATTTTTTTTCGCCTCGACATCATCTGCCCAGATGCGAAGTTAAGT
GCGCAGAAAGTAATATCATGCGTCAATCGTATGTGAATGCTGGTCGCTATACTGCTGTCGATTCGATACT
AACGCCGCCATCCAGTGTCGAAAACGAGCTCATAACTTCGTATAATGTATGCTATACGAACGGTAGAATT
CGAATCAGATCCACTAGTGGCCTATGCGGCCGCCACCGCGGTGGAGCTCCAGCTTTTGTTCCCTTTAGTG
AGGGTTAATTGCGCGCTTGGCGTAATCATGGTCATAGCTGTTTCCTGTGTGAAATTGTTATCCGCTCACA
ATTCCACACAACATAGGAGCCGGAAGCATAAAGTGTAAAGCCTGGGGTGCCTAATGAGTGAGGTAACTCA
CATTAATTGCGTTGCGCTCACTGCCCGCTTTCCAGTCGGGAAACCTGTCGTGCCAGCTGCATTAATGAAT
CGGCCAACGCGCGGGGAGAGGCGGTTTGCGTATTGGGCGCTCTTCCGCTTCCTCGCTCACTGACTCGCTG
CGCTCGGTCGTTCGGCTGCGGCGAGCGGTATCAGCTCACTCAAAGGCGGTAATACGGTTATCCACAGAAT
CAGGGGATAACGCAGGAAAGAACATGTGAGCAAAAGGCCAGCAAAAGGCCAGGAACCGTAAAAAGGCCGC
GTTGCTGGCGTTTTTCCATAGGCTCCGCCCCCCTGACGAGCATCACAAAAATCGACGCTCAAGTCAGAGG
TGGCGAAACCCGACAGGACTATAAAGATACCAGGCGTTTCCCCCTGGAAGCTCCCTCGTGCGCTCTCCTG
TTCCGACCCTGCCGCTTACCGGATACCTGTCCGCCTTTCTCCCTTCGGGAAGCGTGGCGCTTTCTCATAG
CTCACGCTGTAGGTATCTCAGTTCGGTGTAGGTCGTTCGCTCCAAGCTGGGCTGTGTGCACGAACCCCCC
GTTCAGCCCGACCGCTGCGCCTTATCCGGTAACTATCGTCTTGAGTCCAACCCGGTAAGACACGACTTAT
CGCCACTGGCAGCAGCCACTGGTAACAGGATTAGCAGAGCGAGGTATGTAGGCGGTGCTACAGAGTTCTT
GAAGTGGTGGCCTAACTACGGCTACACTAGAAGGACAGTATTTGGTATCTGCGCTCTGCTGAAGCCAGTT
ACCTTCGGAAAAAGAGTTGGTAGCTCTTGATCCGGCAAACAAACCACCGCTGGTAGCGGTGGTTTTTTTG
TTTGCAAGCAGCAGATTACGCGCAGAAAAAAAGGATCTCAAGAAGATCCTTTGATCTTTTCTACGGGGTC
TGACGCTCAGTGGAACGAAAACTCACGTTAAGGGATTTTGGTCATGAGATTATCAAAAAGGATCTTCACC
TAGATCCTTTTAAATTAAAAATGAAGTTTTAAATCAATCTAAAGTATATATGAGTAAACTTGGTCTGACA
GTTACCAATGCTTAATCAGTGAGGCACCTATCTCAGCGATCTGTCTATTTCGTTCATCCATAGTTGCCTG
ACTCCCCGTCGTGTAGATAACTACGATACGGGAGGGCTTACCATCTGGCCCCAGTGCTGCAATGATACCG
CGAGACCCACGCTCACCGGCTCCAGATTTATCAGCAATAAACCAGCCAGCCGGAAGGGCCGAGCGCAGAA
GTGGTCCTGCAACTTTATCCGCCTCCATCCAGTCTATTAATTGTTGCCGGGAAGCTAGAGTAAGTAGTTC
GCCAGTTAATAGTTTGCGCAACGTTGTTGCCATTGCTACAGGCATCGTGGTGTCACGCTCGTCGTTTGGT
ATGGCTTCATTCAGCTCCGGTTCCCAACGATCAAGGCGAGTTACATGATCCCCCATGTTGTGCAAAAAAG
CGGTTAGCTCCTTCGGTCCTCCGATCGTTGTCAGAAGTAAGTTGGCCGCAGTGTTATCACTCATGGTTAT
GGCAGCACTGCATAATTCTCTTACTGTCATGCCATCCGTAAGATGCTTTTCTGTGACTGGTGAGTACTCA
ACCAAGTCATTCTGAGAATAGTGTATGCGGCGACCGAGTTGCTCTTGCCCGGCGTCAATACGGGATAATA
CCGCGCCACATAGCAGAACTTTAAAAGTGCTCATCATTGGAAAACGTTCTTCGGGGCGAAAACTCTCAAG
GATCTTACCGCTGTTGAGATCCAGTTCGATGTAACCCACTCGTGCACCCAACTGATCTTCAGCATCTTTT
ACTTTCACCAGCGTTTCTGGGTGAGCAAAAACAGGAAGGCAAAATGCCGCAAAAAAGGGAATAAGGGCGA
CACGGAAATGTTGAATACTCATACTCTTCCTTTTTCAATATTATTGAAGCATTTATCAGGGTTATTGTCT
CATGAGCGGATACATATTTGAATGTATTTAGAAAAATAAACAAATAGGGGTTCCGCGCACATTTCCCCGA
AAAGTGCCACCTGGGTCCTTTTCATCACGTGCTATAAAAATAATTATAATTTAAATTTTTTAATATAAAT
ATATAAATTAAAAATAGAAAGTAAAAAAAGAAATTAAAGAAAAAATAGTTTTTGTTTTCCGAAGATGTAA
AAGACTCTAGGGGGATCGCCAACAAATACTACCTTTTATCTTGCTCTTCCTGCTCTCAGGTATTAATGCC
GAATTGTTTCATCTTGTCTGTGTAGAAGACCACACACGAAAATCCTGTGATTTTACATTTTACTTATCGT
TAATCGAATGTATATCTATTTAATCTGCTTTTCTTGTCTAATAAATATATATGTAAAGTACGCTTTTTGT
TGAAATTTTTTAAACCTTTGTTTATTTTTTTTTCTTCATTCCGTAACTCTTCTACCTTCTTTATTTACTT
TCTAAAATCCAAATACAAAACATAAAAATAAATAAACACAGAGTAAATTCCCAAATTATTCCATCATTAA
AAGATACGAGGCGCGTGTAAGTTACAGGCAAGCGATCCGTCCTAAGAAACCATTATTATCATGACATTAA
CCTATAAAAATAGGCGTATCACGAGGCCCTTTCGTC
Features (pLannotate 1.2.2; 23 found; start..end, strand, type, name):
    137..186     +  misc_feature   bom (fragment): basis of mobility region from pBR322
    187..467     +  promoter       TRP1 promoter: S. cerevisiae TRP1
    468..1142    +  CDS            TRP1: phosphoribosylanthranilate isomerase, required for tryptophan biosynthesis; S. cerevisiae TRP1; yeast auxotrophic marker
   1189..1240    +  misc_feature   bom (fragment): basis of mobility region from pBR322
   1241..1696    -  rep_origin     f1 ori (sequence partly withheld): f1 bacteriophage origin of replication; arrow indicates direction of (+) strand synthesis
   1704..1859    -  CDS            lacZα (fragment): LacZα fragment of β-galactosidase; lacZ fragment
   1867..1885    +  promoter       T7 promoter: promoter for bacteriophage T7 RNA polymerase
   2900..7003    +  CDS            cas9: CAS9_STRP1 - Also known as csn1 From Streptococcus pyogenes serotype M1.
   7146..7340    -  CDS            MTM1 (fragment): MTM1_YEAST - Experimental evidence at protein level: Swiss-Prot protein existence level 1. Involved in the mitochondrial activation of SOD2 by specifically facilitating insertion of the essential manganese cofactor. Has the ability to activate iron regulon in an iron-dependent manner. Responds to calorie restriction (CR) strength. From Saccharomyces cerevisiae (strain ATCC 204508 / S288c) (Baker's yeast).
   7385..7418    -  protein_bind   lox66: Right element (RE) mutant of loxP (Araki et al., 2010). Cre-mediated recombination occurs in the 8-bp core sequence (GCATACAT). Cre recombinase
   7464..8820    +  gene           kanMX: yeast selectable marker conferring kanamycin resistance (Wach et al., 1994)
   8868..8901    -  protein_bind   lox71: Left element (LE) mutant of loxP (Araki et al., 2010). Cre-mediated recombination occurs in the 8-bp core sequence (GCATACAT). Cre recombinase
   8932..8955    -  misc_feature   MCS (fragment): pBluescript multiple cloning site
   8968..8986    -  promoter       T3 promoter: promoter for bacteriophage T3 RNA polymerase
   9029..9051    -  protein_bind   lac operator (fragment): The lac repressor binds to the lac operator to inhibit transcription in E. coli. This inhibition can be relieved by adding lactose or isopropyl-β-D-thiogalactopyranoside (IPTG). lac repressor encoded by lacI
   9055..9085    -  promoter       lac promoter: promoter for the E. coli lac operon
   9100..9121    -  protein_bind   CAP binding site: CAP binding activates transcription in the presence of cAMP. E. coli catabolite activator protein
   9134..9226    -  CDS            lacI (fragment): lac repressor; lacI; The lac repressor binds to the lac operator to inhibit transcription in E. coli. This inhibition can be relieved by adding lactose or isopropyl-β-D-thiogalactopyranoside (IPTG).
   9409..9997    -  rep_origin     ori: high-copy-number ColE1/pMB1/pBR322/pUC origin of replication
  10168..11028   -  CDS            AmpR: β-lactamase; bla; confers resistance to ampicillin, carbenicillin, and related antibiotics
  11029..11133   -  promoter       AmpR promoter: bla
  11170..11673   +  misc_feature   CEN/ARS: S. cerevisiae CEN6 centromere fused to an autonomously replicating sequence
  11742..35      +  CDS            rop (fragment) (across the origin): Rop protein, which maintains plasmids at low copy number; rop
