>Addgene plasmid #101725 | pCSN061 | addgene full sequence | sequence record 199888 | Addgene NGS Result
GGGCGATCGGTGCGGGCCTCTTCGCTATTACGCCAGCTGGCGAAAGGGGGATGTGCTGCAAGGCGATTAA
GTTGGGTAACGCCAGGGTTTTCCCAGTCACGACGTTGTAAAACGACGGCCAGTGAGCGCGCGTAATACGA
CTCACTATAGGGCGAATTGGGTACCTTTTCTTTTTTTGCGGTCACCCCCATGTGGCGGGGAGGCAGAGGA
GTAGGTAGAGCAACGAATCCTACTATTTATCCAAATTAGTCTAGGAACTCTTTTTCTAGATTTTTTAGAT
TTGAGGGCAAGCGCTGTTAACGACTCAGAAATGTAAGCACTACGGAGTAGAACGAGAAATCCGCCATAGG
TGGAAATCCTAGCAAAATCTTGCTTACCCTAGCTAGCCTCAGGTAAGCTAGCCTTAGCCTGTCAAATTTT
TTTCAAAATTTGGTAAGTTTCTACTAGCAAAGCAAACACGGTTCAACAAACCGAAAACTCCACTCATTAT
ACGTGGAAACCGAAACAAAAAAACAAAAACCAAAATACTCGCCAATGAGAAAGTTGCTGCGTTTCTACTT
TCGAGGAAGAGGAACTGAGAGGATTGACTACGAAAGGGGCAAAAACGAGTCGTATTCTCCCATTATTGTC
TGCTACCACGCGGTCTAGTAGAATAAGCAACCAGTCAACGCTAAGACAGGTAATCAAAATACCAGTCTGC
TGGCTACGGGCTAGTTTTTACCTCTTTTAGAACCCACTGTAAAAGTCCGTTGTAAAGCCCGTTCTCACTG
TTGGCGTTTTTTTTTTTTTGGTTTAGTTTCTTATTTTTCATTTTTTTCTTTCATGACCAAAAACAAACAA
ATCTCGCGATTTGTACTGCGGCCACTGGGGCGTGGCCAAAAAAATGACAAATTTAGAAACCTTAGTTTCT
GATTTTTCCTGTTATGAGGAGATATGATAAAAAATATTACTGCTTTATTGTTTTTTTTTTATCTACTGAA
ATAGAGAAACTTACCCAAGGAGGAGGCAAAAAAAAGAGTATATATACAGCAGCTACCATTCAGATTTTAA
TATATTCTTTTCTCTTCTTCTACACTATTATTATAATAATTTTACTATATTCATTTTTAGCTTAAAACCT
CATAGAATATTATTCTTCAGTCACTCGCTTAAATACTTATCAAAAATGGACAAGAAATACTCTATTGGTT
TGGATATCGGGACCAACTCCGTCGGTTGGGCTGTCATCACCGACGAATACAAGGTTCCATCCAAGAAATT
CAAGGTCTTGGGTAACACTGACAGACACTCTATCAAGAAGAATTTGATCGGTGCTTTGTTGTTCGACTCC
GGTGAAACCGCTGAAGCTACCAGATTGAAGCGTACCGCTCGTCGTAGATACACTAGACGTAAAAACCGTA
TTTGTTACTTGCAAGAAATCTTTTCTAACGAAATGGCCAAGGTTGACGACTCTTTCTTCCACAGATTGGA
AGAATCTTTCTTGGTTGAAGAAGACAAGAAGCACGAAAGACATCCAATCTTCGGTAACATCGTTGACGAA
GTTGCTTACCACGAAAAATACCCTACCATCTACCATTTGAGAAAGAAGTTGGTCGATTCCACCGACAAGG
CTGATTTGAGATTGATCTATTTGGCCTTGGCTCACATGATCAAGTTCAGAGGTCACTTCTTGATTGAAGG
TGACTTGAACCCAGACAACTCTGACGTCGACAAATTGTTCATCCAATTGGTCCAAACCTACAACCAATTA
TTCGAGGAAAACCCAATTAACGCTTCTGGTGTTGATGCTAAGGCCATCTTATCTGCCCGTTTGTCCAAGT
CTAGACGTTTGGAAAACTTGATTGCTCAATTGCCTGGTGAAAAGAAAAACGGTTTGTTCGGTAACTTGAT
CGCTTTGTCCTTGGGTTTGACCCCAAACTTCAAGTCCAACTTCGACTTGGCTGAAGATGCCAAGTTGCAA
TTGTCCAAGGACACCTACGACGACGACTTAGACAACTTGTTGGCTCAAATCGGTGACCAATACGCCGACT
TGTTCTTGGCTGCCAAAAACTTATCTGACGCTATCTTGTTGTCTGACATCTTGAGAGTTAACACTGAAAT
TACCAAGGCTCCATTGTCTGCTTCTATGATCAAAAGATACGACGAACACCACCAAGATCTGACTTTGTTG
AAGGCTTTGGTTAGACAACAATTGCCAGAAAAGTACAAGGAAATCTTCTTCGACCAATCCAAAAATGGTT
ACGCCGGTTACATTGACGGTGGTGCTTCTCAGGAAGAATTCTACAAGTTCATCAAGCCAATTTTGGAAAA
GATGGATGGTACTGAAGAATTATTGGTTAAGTTGAACAGAGAAGACTTATTGAGAAAGCAACGTACCTTC
GATAACGGTTCTATCCCACACCAAATCCACTTGGGTGAATTGCACGCCATTTTGAGAAGACAGGAAGATT
TCTATCCATTCCTAAAGGACAACAGAGAAAAGATCGAAAAGATCTTAACTTTCAGAATCCCATACTACGT
CGGTCCATTGGCCAGAGGTAATTCTAGATTCGCTTGGATGACCAGAAAGTCTGAAGAAACCATCACCCCA
TGGAACTTCGAAGAAGTCGTCGACAAGGGTGCTTCTGCCCAATCTTTCATCGAAAGAATGACCAACTTTG
ATAAGAACTTGCCAAACGAGAAGGTCTTGCCAAAGCACTCTTTGTTGTACGAATACTTCACCGTCTACAA
CGAATTAACCAAGGTTAAATACGTTACTGAAGGTATGAGAAAGCCAGCTTTCCTATCCGGTGAACAAAAG
AAGGCTATTGTTGACTTGTTGTTTAAGACCAACAGAAAGGTCACTGTTAAGCAATTGAAGGAAGACTACT
TCAAGAAGATTGAATGTTTCGATTCCGTCGAAATCTCCGGTGTTGAAGACCGTTTCAATGCTTCTTTGGG
CACCTACCACGATTTGTTAAAGATCATCAAGGACAAGGACTTTTTAGATAACGAAGAAAACGAAGACATC
TTGGAAGATATCGTTTTGACCTTGACTCTTTTCGAGGACAGAGAAATGATTGAAGAGAGATTGAAGACCT
ACGCTCACTTGTTCGACGATAAAGTTATGAAGCAACTAAAGAGAAGAAGATACACTGGTTGGGGTAGATT
GTCCAGAAAGTTGATTAACGGTATCAGAGACAAGCAATCCGGTAAGACTATTTTAGACTTTTTGAAATCC
GATGGTTTCGCTAACAGAAACTTTATGCAATTGATTCACGACGATTCTTTGACTTTCAAGGAAGACATTC
AAAAAGCCCAAGTCTCTGGTCAAGGTGATTCTTTGCACGAACACATCGCTAACTTGGCTGGTTCTCCAGC
TATTAAGAAGGGTATCTTACAAACCGTCAAGGTCGTTGATGAATTGGTCAAAGTCATGGGTAGACACAAG
CCAGAAAATATTGTCATCGAAATGGCTAGAGAAAACCAAACTACTCAAAAGGGTCAAAAGAACTCTAGAG
AACGTATGAAGAGAATTGAAGAAGGTATCAAGGAGTTGGGTTCTCAAATTTTGAAAGAACACCCAGTCGA
AAACACTCAATTACAAAACGAAAAGCTATACTTGTACTACTTGCAAAACGGTCGTGACATGTACGTCGAC
CAAGAATTGGATATCAACAGATTGTCTGACTACGATGTCGATCATATCGTCCCACAATCGTTCTTGAAGG
ACGATTCCATTGACAACAAAGTTTTGACTAGATCTGACAAGAACAGAGGTAAGTCTGATAACGTTCCATC
TGAAGAAGTTGTTAAGAAGATGAAGAACTACTGGAGACAATTGTTGAATGCTAAGTTGATCACTCAAAGA
AAGTTCGACAACTTGACCAAGGCTGAAAGAGGTGGTTTGTCCGAATTGGACAAAGCCGGTTTCATCAAGA
GACAATTAGTCGAAACTAGACAAATCACCAAGCATGTTGCTCAAATCTTGGATTCCAGAATGAACACTAA
GTACGATGAAAACGACAAACTAATTAGAGAAGTTAAGGTCATCACTTTGAAGTCTAAGTTGGTTTCTGAC
TTCAGAAAGGACTTCCAATTTTACAAGGTCAGAGAAATCAACAACTACCATCACGCTCACGATGCCTACT
TGAACGCTGTTGTCGGTACTGCCTTAATCAAAAAGTACCCAAAGTTGGAATCTGAATTCGTTTACGGTGA
CTACAAGGTTTACGATGTTAGAAAGATGATCGCCAAGTCTGAACAAGAAATTGGTAAGGCCACTGCTAAG
TACTTCTTCTACTCTAACATCATGAACTTTTTCAAGACTGAAATCACTTTAGCTAACGGTGAAATTAGAA
AGCGTCCATTGATTGAAACCAATGGTGAAACTGGTGAAATTGTCTGGGACAAGGGTAGAGATTTCGCTAC
CGTCAGAAAGGTTTTGTCTATGCCACAAGTTAACATCGTCAAGAAGACTGAAGTTCAAACTGGTGGTTTC
TCTAAGGAATCCATTTTGCCAAAGAGAAACTCTGACAAGTTGATTGCTAGAAAGAAGGACTGGGATCCTA
AGAAGTACGGTGGTTTCGACTCTCCAACTGTTGCTTACTCCGTTTTGGTCGTTGCTAAGGTTGAAAAGGG
TAAGTCTAAGAAGTTGAAGTCTGTTAAGGAATTGTTGGGTATCACCATCATGGAAAGATCCTCCTTCGAA
AAGAACCCAATCGACTTTTTGGAAGCTAAGGGTTACAAGGAAGTCAAGAAGGATTTGATCATTAAGTTAC
CAAAATACTCCTTGTTCGAATTGGAAAACGGTAGAAAGAGAATGTTGGCCTCCGCTGGTGAACTACAAAA
AGGTAACGAATTGGCTTTACCATCTAAGTACGTTAACTTCTTGTACTTGGCTTCCCACTACGAAAAGTTG
AAAGGTTCCCCAGAAGACAACGAACAAAAGCAATTGTTTGTTGAACAACACAAGCACTACTTGGATGAAA
TTATTGAACAAATCTCCGAATTCTCCAAGAGAGTCATTTTGGCTGATGCTAACTTAGATAAGGTTTTATC
CGCTTACAACAAGCACAGAGACAAACCAATCAGAGAACAAGCTGAAAACATCATTCATTTGTTCACTTTA
ACCAACTTGGGTGCTCCAGCTGCTTTCAAATACTTCGACACTACCATTGACAGAAAGAGATACACTTCCA
CCAAAGAAGTTTTAGATGCTACTTTGATTCACCAATCTATTACCGGTTTGTACGAAACCAGAATTGACTT
GTCTCAATTGGGTGGTGATTCCAGAGCTGATCCAAAGAAGAAGAGAAAGGTGTAAAGGAGTTAAAGGCAA
AGTTTTCTTTTCTAGAGCCGTTCCCACAAATAATTATACGTATATGCTTCTTTTCGTTTACTATATATCT
ATATTTACAAGCCTTTATTCACTGATGCAATTTGTTTCCAAATACTTTTTTGGAGATCTCATAACTAGAT
ATCATGATGGCGCAACTTGGCGCTATCTTAATTACTCTGGCTGCCAGGCCCGTGTAGAGGGCCGCAAGAC
CTTCTGTACGCCATATAGTCTCTAAGAACTTGAACAAGTTTCTAGACCTATTGCCGCCTTTCGGATCGCT
ATTGTTGCGGCCGCCAGCTGAAGCTTCGTACGCTGCAGGTCGACGAATTCTACCGTTCGTATAATGTATG
CTATACGAAGTTATAGATCTGTTTAGCTTGCCTCGTCCCCGCCGGGTCACCCGGCCAGCGACATGGAGGC
CCAGAATACCCTCCTTGACAGTCTTGACGTGCGCAGCTCAGGGGCATGATGTGACTGTCGCCCGTACATT
TAGCCCATACATCCCCATGTATAATCATTTGCATCCATACATTTTGATGGCCGCACGGCGCGAAGCAAAA
ATTACGGCTCCTCGCTGCAGACCTGCGAGCAGGGAAACGCTCCCCTCACAGACGCGTTGAATTGTCCCCA
CGCCGCGCCCCTGTAGAGAAATATAAAAGGTTAGGATTTGCCACTGAGGTTCTTCTTTCATATACTTCCT
TTTAAAATCTTGCTAGGATACAGTTCTCACATCACATCCGAACATAAACAACCATGGGTAAGGAAAAGAC
TCACGTTTCGAGGCCGCGATTAAATTCCAACATGGATGCTGATTTATATGGGTATAAATGGGCTCGCGAT
AATGTCGGGCAATCAGGTGCGACAATCTATCGATTGTATGGGAAGCCCGATGCGCCAGAGTTGTTTCTGA
AACATGGCAAAGGTAGCGTTGCCAATGATGTTACAGATGAGATGGTCAGACTAAACTGGCTGACGGAATT
TATGCCTCTTCCGACCATCAAGCATTTTATCCGTACTCCTGATGATGCATGGTTACTCACCACTGCGATC
CCCGGCAAAACAGCATTCCAGGTATTAGAAGAATATCCTGATTCAGGTGAAAATATTGTTGATGCGCTGG
CAGTGTTCCTGCGCCGGTTGCATTCGATTCCTGTTTGTAATTGTCCTTTTAACAGCGATCGCGTATTTCG
TCTCGCTCAGGCGCAATCACGAATGAATAACGGTTTGGTTGATGCGAGTGATTTTGATGACGAGCGTAAT
GGCTGGCCTGTTGAACAAGTCTGGAAAGAAATGCATAAGCTTTTGCCATTCTCACCGGATTCAGTCGTCA
CTCATGGTGATTTCTCACTTGATAACCTTATTTTTGACGAGGGGAAATTAATAGGTTGTATTGATGTTGG
ACGAGTCGGAATCGCAGACCGATACCAGGATCTTGCCATCCTATGGAACTGCCTCGGTGAGTTTTCTCCT
TCATTACAGAAACGGCTTTTTCAAAAATATGGTATTGATAATCCTGATATGAATAAATTGCAGTTTCATT
TGATGCTCGATGAGTTTTTCTAATCAGTACTGACAATAAAAAGATTCTTGTTTTCAAGAACTTGTCATTT
GTATAGTTTTTTTATATTGTAGTTGTTCTATTTTAATCAAATGTTAGCGTGATTTATATTTTTTTTCGCC
TCGACATCATCTGCCCAGATGCGAAGTTAAGTGCGCAGAAAGTAATATCATGCGTCAATCGTATGTGAAT
GCTGGTCGCTATACTGCTGTCGATTCGATACTAACGCCGCCATCCAGTGTCGAAAACGAGCTCATAACTT
CGTATAATGTATGCTATACGAACGGTAGAATTCGATATCAGATCCACTAGTGGCCTATGCGGCCGCCACC
GCGGTGGAGCTCCAGCTTTTGTTCCCTTTAGTGAGGGTTAATTGCGCGCTTGGCGTAATCATGGTCATAG
CTGTTTCCTGTGTGAAATTGTTATCCGCTCACAATTCCACACAACATACGAGCCGGAAGCATAAAGTGTA
AAGCCTGGGGTGCCTAATGAGTGAGCTAACTCACATTAATTGCGTTGCGCTCACTGCCCGCTTTCCAGTC
GGGAAACCTGTCGTGCCAGCTGCATTAATGAATCGGCCAACGCGCGGGGAGAGGCGGTTTGCGTATTGGG
CGCTCTTCCGCTTCCTCGCTCACTGACTCGCTGCGCTCGGTCGTTCGGCTGCGGCGAGCGGTATCAGCTC
ACTCAAAGGCGGTAATACGGTTATCCACAGAATCAGGGGATAACGCAGGAAAGAACATGTGAGCAAAAGG
CCAGCAAAAGGCCAGGAACCGTAAAAAGGCCGCGTTGCTGGCGTTTTTCCATAGGCTCCGCCCCCCTGAC
GAGCATCACAAAAATCGACGCTCAAGTCAGAGGTGGCGAAACCCGACAGGACTATAAAGATACCAGGCGT
TTCCCCCTGGAAGCTCCCTCGTGCGCTCTCCTGTTCCGACCCTGCCGCTTACCGGATACCTGTCCGCCTT
TCTCCCTTCGGGAAGCGTGGCGCTTTCTCATAGCTCACGCTGTAGGTATCTCAGTTCGGTGTAGGTCGTT
CGCTCCAAGCTGGGCTGTGTGCACGAACCCCCCGTTCAGCCCGACCGCTGCGCCTTATCCGGTAACTATC
GTCTTGAGTCCAACCCGGTAAGACACGACTTATCGCCACTGGCAGCAGCCACTGGTAACAGGATTAGCAG
AGCGAGGTATGTAGGCGGTGCTACAGAGTTCTTGAAGTGGTGGCCTAACTACGGCTACACTAGAAGAACA
GTATTTGGTATCTGCGCTCTGCTGAAGCCAGTTACCTTCGGAAAAAGAGTTGGTAGCTCTTGATCCGGCA
AACAAACCACCGCTGGTAGCGGTGGTTTTTTTGTTTGCAAGCAGCAGATTACGCGCAGAAAAAAAGGATC
TCAAGAAGATCCTTTGATCTTTTCTACGGGGTCTGACGCTCAGTGGAACGAAAACTCACGTTAAGGGATT
TTGGTCATGAGATTATCAAAAAGGATCTTCACCTAGATCCTTTTAAATTAAAAATGAAGTTTTAAATCAA
TCTAAAGTATATATGAGTAAACTTGGTCTGACAGTTACCAATGCTTAATCAGTGAGGCACCTATCTCAGC
GATCTGTCTATTTCGTTCATCCATAGTTGCCTGACTCCCCGTCGTGTAGATAACTACGATACGGGAGGGC
TTACCATCTGGCCCCAGTGCTGCAATGATACCGCGAGACCCACGCTCACCGGCTCCAGATTTATCAGCAA
TAAACCAGCCAGCCGGAAGGGCCGAGCGCAGAAGTGGTCCTGCAACTTTATCCGCCTCCATCCAGTCTAT
TAATTGTTGCCGGGAAGCTAGAGTAAGTAGTTCGCCAGTTAATAGTTTGCGCAACGTTGTTGCCATTGCT
ACAGGCATCGTGGTGTCACGCTCGTCGTTTGGTATGGCTTCATTCAGCTCCGGTTCCCAACGATCAAGGC
GAGTTACATGATCCCCCATGTTGTGCAAAAAAGCGGTTAGCTCCTTCGGTCCTCCGATCGTTGTCAGAAG
TAAGTTGGCCGCAGTGTTATCACTCATGGTTATGGCAGCACTGCATAATTCTCTTACTGTCATGCCATCC
GTAAGATGCTTTTCTGTGACTGGTGAGTACTCAACCAAGTCATTCTGAGAATAGTGTATGCGGCGACCGA
GTTGCTCTTGCCCGGCGTCAATACGGGATAATACCGCGCCACATAGCAGAACTTTAAAAGTGCTCATCAT
TGGAAAACGTTCTTCGGGGCGAAAACTCTCAAGGATCTTACCGCTGTTGAGATCCAGTTCGATGTAACCC
ACTCGTGCACCCAACTGATCTTCAGCATCTTTTACTTTCACCAGCGTTTCTGGGTGAGCAAAAACAGGAA
GGCAAAATGCCGCAAAAAAGGGAATAAGGGCGACACGGAAATGTTGAATACTCATACTCTTCCTTTTTCA
ATATTATTGAAGCATTTATCAGGGTTATTGTCTCATGAGCGGATACATATTTGAATGTATTTAGAAAAAT
AAACAAATAGGGGTTCCGCGCACATTTCCCCGAAAAGTGCCACCTGGGTCCTTTTCATCACGTGCTATAA
AAATAATTATAATTTAAATTTTTTAATATAAATATATAAATTAAAAATAGAAAGTAAAAAAAGAAATTAA
AGAAAAAATAGTTTTTGTTTTCCGAAGATGTAAAAGACTCTAGGGGGATCGCCAACAAATACTACCTTTT
ATCTTGCTCTTCCTGCTCTCAGGTATTAATGCCGAATTGTTTCATCTTGTCTGTGTAGAAGACCACACAC
GAAAATCCTGTGATTTTACATTTTACTTATCGTTAATCGAATGTATATCTATTTAATCTGCTTTTCTTGT
CTAATAAATATATATGTAAAGTACGCTTTTTGTTGAAATTTTTTAAACCTTTGTTTATTTTTTTTTCTTC
ATTCCGTAACTCTTCTACCTTCTTTATTTACTTTCTAAAATCCAAATACAAAACATAAAAATAAATAAAC
ACAGAGTAAATTCCCAAATTATTCCATCATTAAAAGATACGAGGCGCGTGTAAGTTACAGGCAAGCGATC
CGTCTAAGAAACCATTATTATCATGACATTAACCTATAAAAATAGGCGTATCACGAGGCCCTTTCGTCTC
GCGCGTTTCGGTGATGACGGTGAAAACCTCTGACACATGCAGCTCCCGGAGACGGTCACAGCTTGTCTGT
AAGCGGATGCCGGGAGCAGACAAGCCCGTCAGGGCGCGTCAGCGGGTGTTGGCGGGTGTCGGGGCTGGCT
TAACTATGCGGCATCAGAGCAGATTGTACTGAGAGTGCACCATAGATCACGACATTACTATATATATAAT
ATAGGAAGCATTTAATAGAACAGCATCGTAATATATGTGTACTTTGCAGTTATGACGCCAGATGGCAGTA
GTGGAAGATATTCTTTATTGAAAAATAGCTTGTCACCTTACGTACAATCTTGATCCGGAGCTTTTCTTTT
TTTGCCGATTAAGAATTAATTCGGTCGAAAAAAGAAAAGGAGAGGGCCAAGAGGGAGGGCATTGGTGACT
ATTGAGCACGTGAGTATACGTGATTAAGCACACAAAGGCAGCTTGGAGTATGTCTGTTATTAATTTCACA
GGTAGTTCTGGTCCATTGGTGAAAGTTTGCGGCTTGCAGAGCACAGAGGCCGCAGAATGTGCTCTAGATT
CCGATGCTGACTTGCTGGGTATTATATGTGTGCCCAATAGAAAGAGAACAATTGACCCGGTTATTGCAAG
GAAAATTTCAAGTCTTGTAAAAGCATATAAAAATAGTTCAGGCACTCCGAAATACTTGGTTGGCGTGTTT
CGTAATCAACCTAAGGAGGATGTTTTGGCTCTGGTCAATGATTACGGCATTGATATCGTCCAACTGCATG
GAGATGAGTCGTGGCAAGAATACCAAGAGTTCCTCGGTTTGCCAGTTATTAAAAGACTCGTATTTCCAAA
AGACTGCAACATACTACTCAGTGCAGCTTCACAGAAACCTCATTCGTTTATTCCCTTGTTTGATTCAGAA
GCAGGTGGGACAGGTGAACTTTTGGATTGGAACTCGATTTCTGACTGGGTTGGAAGGCAAGAGAGCCCCG
AAAGCTTACATTTTATGTTAGCTGGTGGACTGACGCCAGAAAATGTTGGTGATGCGCTTAGATTAAATGG
CGTTATTGGTGTTGATGTAAGCGGAGGTGTGGAGACAAATGGTGTAAAAGACTCTAACAAAATAGCAAAT
TTCGTCAAAAATGCTAAGAAATAGGTTATTACTGAGTAGTATTTATTTAAGTATTGTTTGTGCACTTGCC
GATCTATGCGGTGTGAAATACCGCACAGATGCGTAAGGAGAAAATACCGCATCAGGAAATTGTAAGCGTT
AATATTTTGTTAAAATTCGCGTTAAATTTTTGTTAAATCAGCTCATTTTTTAACCAATAGGCCGAAATCG
GCAAAATCCCTTATAAATCAAAAGAATAGACCGAGATAGGGT
[37 nt withheld, positions 11383-11419]
AAAGAACGTGGACTCCAACGTCAAAGG
[49 nt withheld, positions 11447-11495]
T
[91 nt withheld, positions 11497-11587]
G
[124 nt withheld, positions 11589-11712]
CCATTCGCCATTCAGGCTGCGCAACTGTTGGGAA
Features (pLannotate 1.2.2; 23 found; start..end, strand, type, name):
    133..151     +  promoter       T7 promoter: promoter for bacteriophage T7 RNA polymerase
   1166..5269    +  CDS            cas9: CAS9_STRP1 - Also known as csn1 From Streptococcus pyogenes serotype M1.
   5412..5606    -  CDS            MTM1 (fragment): MTM1_YEAST - Experimental evidence at protein level: Swiss-Prot protein existence level 1. Involved in the mitochondrial activation of SOD2 by specifically facilitating insertion of the essential manganese cofactor. Has the ability to activate iron regulon in an iron-dependent manner. Responds to calorie restriction (CR) strength. From Saccharomyces cerevisiae (strain ATCC 204508 / S288c) (Baker's yeast).
   5651..5684    -  protein_bind   lox66: Right element (RE) mutant of loxP (Araki et al., 2010). Cre-mediated recombination occurs in the 8-bp core sequence (GCATACAT). Cre recombinase
   5730..7086    +  gene           kanMX: yeast selectable marker conferring kanamycin resistance (Wach et al., 1994)
   7134..7167    -  protein_bind   lox71: Left element (LE) mutant of loxP (Araki et al., 2010). Cre-mediated recombination occurs in the 8-bp core sequence (GCATACAT). Cre recombinase
   7199..7222    -  misc_feature   MCS (fragment): pBluescript multiple cloning site
   7235..7253    -  promoter       T3 promoter: promoter for bacteriophage T3 RNA polymerase
   7296..7318    -  protein_bind   lac operator (fragment): The lac repressor binds to the lac operator to inhibit transcription in E. coli. This inhibition can be relieved by adding lactose or isopropyl-β-D-thiogalactopyranoside (IPTG). lac repressor encoded by lacI
   7322..7352    -  promoter       lac promoter: promoter for the E. coli lac operon
   7367..7388    -  protein_bind   CAP binding site: CAP binding activates transcription in the presence of cAMP. E. coli catabolite activator protein
   7401..7493    -  CDS            lacI (fragment): lac repressor; lacI; The lac repressor binds to the lac operator to inhibit transcription in E. coli. This inhibition can be relieved by adding lactose or isopropyl-β-D-thiogalactopyranoside (IPTG).
   7676..8264    -  rep_origin     ori: high-copy-number ColE1/pMB1/pBR322/pUC origin of replication
   8435..9295    -  CDS            AmpR: β-lactamase; bla; confers resistance to ampicillin, carbenicillin, and related antibiotics
   9296..9400    -  promoter       AmpR promoter: bla
   9437..9940    +  misc_feature   CEN/ARS: S. cerevisiae CEN6 centromere fused to an autonomously replicating sequence
  10008..10043   +  CDS            rop (fragment): Rop protein, which maintains plasmids at low copy number; rop
  10145..10194   +  misc_feature   bom (fragment): basis of mobility region from pBR322
  10332..10479   +  promoter       TRP1 promoter: S. cerevisiae TRP1
  10480..11154   +  CDS            TRP1: phosphoribosylanthranilate isomerase, required for tryptophan biosynthesis; S. cerevisiae TRP1; yeast auxotrophic marker
  11205..11256   +  misc_feature   bom (fragment): basis of mobility region from pBR322
  11284..11712   -  rep_origin     f1 ori (sequence partly withheld): f1 bacteriophage origin of replication; arrow indicates direction of (+) strand synthesis
  11716..125     -  CDS            lacZα (fragment) (across the origin): LacZα fragment of β-galactosidase; lacZ fragment
