[The description below was written by a language model from this plasmid's Addgene catalogue record and pLannotate feature annotations shown in this document.]
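Description:
pCSN061 is a single-copy yeast–E. coli shuttle plasmid of about 11.7 kb, built on the pRS414 backbone, that expresses Streptococcus pyogenes Cas9 in Saccharomyces cerevisiae. In yeast it is maintained at low copy by a CEN6/ARS element. It carries two yeast markers: the TRP1 auxotrophic marker inherited from pRS414 and a KanMX cassette, which allows dominant drug selection (G418) in strains that are not trp1 auxotrophs. In E. coli it propagates from a high-copy ColE1/pUC-type origin with ampicillin resistance. The backbone also retains the pBluescript-derived f1 origin, T7 and T3 promoters, and lac promoter/lacZα remnants flanking the cloning region.

The main payload is an SpCas9 open reading frame codon-optimised for S. cerevisiae with an SV40 nuclear localisation signal fused at its C terminus. It is driven by a heterologous promoter from Kluyveromyces lactis (KLLA0F20031g), which the automated feature tables do not annotate; it presumably lies in the unannotated stretch upstream of the cas9 CDS. A short reverse-strand match to yeast MTM1 just downstream of cas9 probably reflects a genomic fragment used as terminator, but the record does not name the terminator. Next to it, the KanMX cassette uses the Ashbya gossypii TEF1 promoter and is flanked by lox66 and lox71 mutant sites, which in principle permit Cre-mediated excision of the marker. No guide RNA cassette is annotated, so the guide must be supplied separately.

The plasmid serves to establish Cas9 expression in yeast for CRISPR genome editing, and was deposited with work on CRISPR/Cpf1 editing in S. cerevisiae. The sequencing-derived and depositor sequences differ by a few nucleotides in length but show the same feature set.
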