Addgene plasmid #101725: pCSN061
Purpose: Single copy yeast plasmid expressing Cas9 from Streptococcus pyogenes (SpCas9), codon optimized for expression in Saccharomyces cerevisiae.
Depositing lab: Rene Verwaal. Depositing organization: DSM. Publication: CRISPR/Cpf1 enables fast and simple genome editing of Saccharomyces cerevisiae. Verwaal R, Buiting-Wiessenhaan N, Dalhuijsen S, Roubos JA. Yeast. 2017 Sep 8. doi: 10.1002/yea.3278. PubMed 28886218.
Backbone
  Vector backbone: pRS414
  Vector type: Yeast Expression, CRISPR
  Selectable markers: TRP1 ; KanMX
Growth in bacteria
  Bacterial resistance: Ampicillin, 100 μg/mL
  Growth temperature: 37°C
  Growth strain: NEB Stable
  Copy number: Unknown
Gene/Insert 1
  Gene/Insert name: S. pyogenes Cas9 codon optimized for expression in S. cerevisiae. (alt name: SpCas9)
  Insert size (bp): 4140
  Entrez Gene: NEWENTRY
  Promoter: Heterologous promoter from K. lactis (KLLA0F20031g)
  Tag / fusion protein: SV40 NLS (C terminal on insert)
  Cloning method: Restriction Enzyme; 5′ cloning site KnpI (not destroyed); 3′ cloning site NotI (not destroyed)
  Sequencing primers: 5′ .; 3′ .
Gene/Insert 2
  Gene/Insert name: KanMX marker expression cassette.
  Promoter: Heterologous TEF1 promoter from A. gossypii.
  Cloning method: Restriction Enzyme; 5′ cloning site NotI (not destroyed); 3′ cloning site NotI (not destroyed)
  Sequencing primers: 5′ .; 3′ .
Terms and licenses: Academic/Nonprofit Terms; Industry Terms: Not Available to Industry
How to cite: pCSN061 was a gift from Rene Verwaal (Addgene plasmid # 101725 ; http://n2t.net/addgene:101725 ; RRID:Addgene_101725)
